Addgene plasmid #138660: pcDNA3.1-Hyg-RFPKDEL
Purpose: Reporter plasmid expressing the ER-located RFP
Depositing lab: Bertrand Collet. Depositing organization: INRAE Jouy-en-Josas. Publication: Viral Resistance and IFN Signaling in STAT2 Knockout Fish Cells. Dehler CE, Lester K, Della Pelle G, Jouneau L, Houel A, Collins C, Dovgan T, Machat R, Zou J, Boudinot P, Martin SAM, Collet B. J Immunol. 2019 Jul 15;203(2):465-475. doi: 10.4049/jimmunol.1801376. Epub 2019 May 29. PubMed 31142600.
Backbone
  Vector backbone: pcDNA3.1-Hyg
  Backbone manufacturer: Thermofisher
  Backbone size w/o insert (bp): 5570
  Total vector size (bp): 6362
  Vector type: Mammalian Expression
  Selectable markers: Hygromycin
Growth in bacteria
  Bacterial resistance: Ampicillin, 50 μg/mL
  Growth temperature: 37°C
  Growth strain: Top10
  Copy number: High Copy
Gene/Insert
  Gene/Insert name: RFP-KDEL (alt name: Red fluorescent protein ER-located)
  Species: Synthetic
  Insert size (bp): 792
  Promoter: CMV
  Tag / fusion protein: KDEL (C terminal on insert)
  Cloning method: Restriction Enzyme; 5′ cloning site NheI (not destroyed); 3′ cloning site BamHI (not destroyed)
  Sequencing primers: 5′ GGCTAACTAGAGAACCCACTG; 3′ GGCAACTAGAAGGCACAGTC
Terms and licenses: Academic/Nonprofit Terms; Industry Terms: Not Available to Industry
Depositor comments: Additional References: Chaumont L, Jouneau L, Huetz F, van Muilekom DR, Peruzzi M, Raffy C, Le Hir J, Minke J, Boudinot P, Collet B. Unexpected regulatory functions of cyprinid Viperin on inflammation and metabolism. BMC Genomics. 2024 Jun 29;25(1):650. doi: 10.1186/s12864-024-10566-x. PMID: 38951796; PMCID: PMC11218377. Chaumont, L., Peruzzi, M., Huetz, F., Raffy, C., Le Hir, J., Minke, J., Boudinot, P., Collet, B., 2024. Salmonid Double-stranded RNA–Dependent Protein Kinase Activates Apoptosis and Inhibits Protein Synthesis. J. Immunol. https://doi.org/10.4049/JIMMUNOL.2400076 PMID: 39058317
How to cite: pcDNA3.1-Hyg-RFPKDEL was a gift from Bertrand Collet (Addgene plasmid # 138660 ; http://n2t.net/addgene:138660 ; RRID:Addgene_138660)
