[The description below was written by a language model from this plasmid's Addgene catalogue record and pLannotate feature annotations shown in this document.]
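Description:
pcDNA3.1-Hyg-RFPKDEL is a mammalian expression plasmid of about 6.4 kb, built on the commercial pcDNA3.1-Hyg backbone, that serves as a reporter marking the endoplasmic reticulum with red fluorescence. It is propagated in E. coli as a high-copy plasmid through its ColE1/pUC-type origin and selected with ampicillin via the β-lactamase gene. An f1 origin is also present. For selection in transfected eukaryotic cells, an SV40 early promoter drives a hygromycin phosphotransferase gene terminated by the SV40 polyadenylation signal. Short annotated fragments such as ble, lacI, the HIV-1 LTR and the lac promoter/operator region appear to be backbone remnants or partial sequence matches rather than functional parts of the design.

The synthetic insert of roughly 0.8 kb sits between NheI and BamHI sites downstream of the CMV immediate-early enhancer and promoter and upstream of the bovine growth hormone polyadenylation signal. A T7 promoter also lies just ahead of the insert. According to the feature table, the insert begins with a Xenopus β-globin 5′ UTR that acts as a translational enhancer, followed by the bovine prolactin signal sequence and then the monomeric red fluorescent protein mRFP1. The catalogue entry records a C-terminal KDEL motif, although this is not annotated separately in the table. The signal peptide directs the nascent protein into the ER lumen, and KDEL is the standard retrieval signal that returns escaped protein from the Golgi, so the fluorescence stays in the ER.

The associated publications concern antiviral and interferon signalling in fish cell lines, which suggests use as a transfection or ER-localisation marker in that work. The record itself states only the ER-located RFP reporter purpose.
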