Features (pLannotate 1.2.2; 22 found; start..end, strand, type, name):
      1..380     +  enhancer       CMV enhancer: human cytomegalovirus immediate early enhancer
    381..584     +  promoter       CMV promoter: human cytomegalovirus (CMV) immediate early promoter
    580..613     +  LTR            5' LTR (truncated) (fragment): truncated 5' long terminal repeat (LTR) from HIV-1
    629..647     +  promoter       T7 promoter: promoter for bacteriophage T7 RNA polymerase
    666..708     +  5'UTR          Xenopus globin 5'-UTR: translational enhancer from the 5'-UTR of the major beta-globin gene of Xenopus laevis
    717..806     +  CDS            prolactin signal sequence: signal sequence from bovine prolactin
    819..1493    +  CDS            mRFP1: mRFP1 is a basic (constitutively fluorescent) red fluorescent protein published in 2002, derived from Discosoma sp.. It is reported to be a somewhat slowly-maturing monomer with low acid sensitivity.
   1559..1783    +  polyA_signal   bGH poly(A) signal: bovine growth hormone polyadenylation signal
   1787..1808    +  promoter       SV40 promoter (fragment): SV40 enhancer and early promoter
   1829..2257    +  rep_origin     f1 ori (sequence partly withheld): f1 bacteriophage origin of replication; arrow indicates direction of (+) strand synthesis
   2271..2600    +  promoter       SV40 promoter: SV40 enhancer and early promoter
   2649..3674    +  CDS            HygR: aminoglycoside phosphotransferase from E. coli; aph(4)-Ia; confers resistance to hygromycin
   3684..3809    +  CDS            ble (fragment): BLE_KLEPN - Experimental evidence at protein level: Swiss-Prot protein existence level 1. Binding protein with a strong affinity to the bleomycin family of antibiotics. Binds to CL990; an antimitotic-antibiotic compound. From Klebsiella pneumoniae.
   3804..3925    +  polyA_signal   SV40 poly(A) signal: SV40 polyadenylation signal
   3998..4014    -  protein_bind   lac operator: The lac repressor binds to the lac operator to inhibit transcription in E. coli. This inhibition can be relieved by adding lactose or isopropyl-β-D-thiogalactopyranoside (IPTG). lac repressor encoded by lacI
   4022..4052    -  promoter       lac promoter: promoter for the E. coli lac operon
   4067..4088    -  protein_bind   CAP binding site: CAP binding activates transcription in the presence of cAMP. E. coli catabolite activator protein
   4101..4193    -  CDS            lacI (fragment): lac repressor; lacI; The lac repressor binds to the lac operator to inhibit transcription in E. coli. This inhibition can be relieved by adding lactose or isopropyl-β-D-thiogalactopyranoside (IPTG).
   4376..4964    -  rep_origin     ori: high-copy-number ColE1/pMB1/pBR322/pUC origin of replication
   5135..5995    -  CDS            AmpR: β-lactamase; bla; confers resistance to ampicillin, carbenicillin, and related antibiotics
   5996..6100    -  promoter       AmpR promoter: bla
   6159..6211    -  misc_feature   bom (fragment): basis of mobility region from pBR322
>Addgene plasmid #138660 | pcDNA3.1-Hyg-RFPKDEL | addgene full sequence | sequence record 325872 | Addgene NGS Result
GACATTGATTATTGACTAGTTATTAATAGTAATCAATTACGGGGTCATTAGTTCATAGCCCATATATGGA
GTTCCGCGTTACATAACTTACGGTAAATGGCCCGCCTGGCTGACCGCCCAACGACCCCCGCCCATTGACG
TCAATAATGACGTATGTTCCCATAGTAACGCCAATAGGGACTTTCCATTGACGTCAATGGGTGGAGTATT
TACGGTAAACTGCCCACTTGGCAGTACATCAAGTGTATCATATGCCAAGTACGCCCCCTATTGACGTCAA
TGACGGTAAATGGCCCGCCTGGCATTATGCCCAGTACATGACCTTATGGGACTTTCCTACTTGGCAGTAC
ATCTACGTATTAGTCATCGCTATTACCATGGTGATGCGGTTTTGGCAGTACATCAATGGGCGTGGATAGC
GGTTTGACTCACGGGGATTTCCAAGTCTCCACCCCATTGACGTCAATGGGAGTTTGTTTTGGCACCAAAA
TCAACGGGACTTTCCAAAATGTCGTAACAACTCCGCCCCATTGACGCAAATGGGCGGTAGGCGTGTACGG
TGGGAGGTCTATATAAGCAGAGCTCTCTGGCTAACTAGAGAACCCACTGCTTACTGGCTTATCGAAATTA
ATACGACTCACTATAGGGAGACCCAAGCTGGCTAGCTTGTTCTTTTTGCAGAAGCTCAGAATAAACGCTC
AACTTTGGCAGATACCATGGACAGCAAAGGTTCGTCGCAGAAAGGGTCCCGCCTGCTCCTGCTGCTGGTG
GTGTCAAATCTACTCTTGTGCCAGGGTGTGGTCTCCTGCAGTCGACTTATGGCCTCCTCCGAGGACGTCA
TCAAGGAGTTCATGCGCTTCAAGGTGCGCATGGAGGGCTCCGTGAACGGCCACGAGTTCGAGATCGAGGG
CGAGGGCGAGGGCCGCCCCTACGAGGGCACCCAGACCGCCAAGCTGAAGGTGACCAAGGGCGGCCCCCTG
CCCTTCGCCTGGGACATCCTGTCCCCTCAGTTCCAGTACGGCTCCAAGGCCTACGTGAAGCACCCCGCCG
ACATCCCCGACTACTTGAAGCTGTCCTTCCCCGAGGGCTTCAAGTGGGAGCGCGTGATGAACTTCGAGGA
CGGCGGCGTGGTGACCGTGACCCAGGACTCCTCCCTGCAGGACGGCGAGTTCATCTACAAGGTGAAGCTG
CGCGGCACCAACTTCCCCTCCGACGGCCCCGTAATGCAGAAGAAGACCATGGGCTGGGAGGCCTCCACCG
AGCGGATGTACCCCGAGGACGGCGCCCTGAAGGGCGAGATCAAGATGAGGCTGAAGCTGAAGGACGGCGG
CCACTACGACGCCGAGGTCAAGACCACCTACATGGCCAAGAAGCCCGTGCAGCTGCCCGGCGCCTACAAG
ACCGACATCAAGCTGGACATCACCTCCCACAACGAGGACTACACCATCGTGGAACAGTACGAGCGCGCCG
AGGGCCGCCACTCCACCGGCGCCAAAGATGAGCTCTAAGGATCCGAGCTCGGTACCAAGCTTAAGTTTAA
ACCGCTGATCAGCCTCGACTGTGCCTTCTAGTTGCCAGCCATCTGTTGTTTGCCCCTCCCCCGTGCCTTC
CTTGACCCTGGAAGGTGCCACTCCCACTGTCCTTTCCTAATAAAATGAGGAAATTGCATCGCATTGTCTG
AGTAGGTGTCATTCTATTCTGGGGGGTGGGGTGGGGCAGGACAGCAAGGGGGAGGATTGGGAAGACAATA
GCAGGCATGCTGGGGATGCGGTGGGCTCTATGGCTTCTGAGGCGGAAAGAACCAGCTGGGGCTCTAGGGG
GTATCCCC
[124 nt withheld, positions 1829-1952]
C
[91 nt withheld, positions 1954-2044]
A
[49 nt withheld, positions 2046-2094]
CCTTTGACGTTGGAGTCCACGTTCTTT
[37 nt withheld, positions 2122-2158]
ACCCTATCTCGGTCTATTCTTTTGATTTATAAGGGATTTTGCCGATTTCGGCCTATTGGTTAAAAAATGA
GCTGATTTAACAAAAATTTAACGCGAATTAATTCTGTGGAATGTGTGTCAGTTAGGGTGTGGAAAGTCCC
CAGGCTCCCCAGCAGGCAGAAGTATGCAAAGCATGCATCTCAATTAGTCAGCAACCAGGTGTGGAAAGTC
CCCAGGCTCCCCAGCAGGCAGAAGTATGCAAAGCATGCATCTCAATTAGTCAGCAACCATAGTCCCGCCC
CTAACTCCGCCCATCCCGCCCCTAACTCCGCCCAGTTCCGCCCATTCTCCGCCCCATGGCTGACTAATTT
TTTTTATTTATGCAGAGGCCGAGGCCGCCTCTGCCTCTGAGCTATTCCAGAAGTAGTGAGGAGGCTTTTT
TGGAGGCCTAGGCTTTTGCAAAAAGCTCCCGGGAGCTTGTATATCCATTTTCGGATCTGATCAGCACGTG
ATGAAAAAGCCTGAACTCACCGCGACGTCTGTCGAGAAGTTTCTGATCGAAAAGTTCGACAGCGTCTCCG
ACCTGATGCAGCTCTCGGAGGGCGAAGAATCTCGTGCTTTCAGCTTCGATGTAGGAGGGCGTGGATATGT
CCTGCGGGTAAATAGCTGCGCCGATGGTTTCTACAAAGATCGTTATGTTTATCGGCACTTTGCATCGGCC
GCGCTCCCGATTCCGGAAGTGCTTGACATTGGGGAATTCAGCGAGAGCCTGACCTATTGCATCTCCCGCC
GTGCACAGGGTGTCACGTTGCAAGACCTGCCTGAAACCGAACTGCCCGCTGTTCTGCAGCCGGTCGCGGA
GGCCATGGATGCGATCGCTGCGGCCGATCTTAGCCAGACGAGCGGGTTCGGCCCATTCGGACCGCAAGGA
ATCGGTCAATACACTACATGGCGTGATTTCATATGCGCGATTGCTGATCCCCATGTGTATCACTGGCAAA
CTGTGATGGACGACACCGTCAGTGCGTCCGTCGCGCAGGCTCTCGATGAGCTGATGCTTTGGGCCGAGGA
CTGCCCCGAAGTCCGGCACCTCGTGCACGCGGATTTCGGCTCCAACAATGTCCTGACGGACAATGGCCGC
ATAACAGCGGTCATTGACTGGAGCGAGGCGATGTTCGGGGATTCCCAATACGAGGTCGCCAACATCTTCT
TCTGGAGGCCGTGGTTGGCTTGTATGGAGCAGCAGACGCGCTACTTCGAGCGGAGGCATCCGGAGCTTGC
AGGATCGCCGCGGCTCCGGGCGTATATGCTCCGCATTGGTCTTGACCAACTCTATCAGAGCTTGGTTGAC
GGCAATTTCGATGATGCAGCTTGGGCGCAGGGTCGATGCGACGCAATCGTCCGATCCGGAGCCGGGACTG
TCGGGCGTACACAAATCGCCCGCAGAAGCGCGGCCGTCTGGACCGATGGCTGTGTAGAAGTACTCGCCGA
TAGTGGAAACCGACGCCCCAGCACTCGTCCGAGGGCAAAGGAATAGCACGTGCTACGAGATTTCGATTCC
ACCGCCGCCTTCTATGAAAGGTTGGGCTTCGGAATCGTTTTCCGGGACGCCGGCTGGATGATCCTCCAGC
GCGGGGATCTCATGCTGGAGTTCTTCGCCCACCCCAACTTGTTTATTGCAGCTTATAATGGTTACAAATA
AAGCAATAGCATCACAAATTTCACAAATAAAGCATTTTTTTCACTGCATTCTAGTTGTGGTTTGTCCAAA
CTCATCAATGTATCTTATCATGTCTGTATACCGTCGACCTCTAGCTAGAGCTTGGCGTAATCATGGTCAT
AGCTGTTTCCTGTGTGAAATTGTTATCCGCTCACAATTCCACACAACATACGAGCCGGAAGCATAAAGTG
TAAAGCCTGGGGTGCCTAATGAGTGAGCTAACTCACATTAATTGCGTTGCGCTCACTGCCCGCTTTCCAG
TCGGGAAACCTGTCGTGCCAGCTGCATTAATGAATCGGCCAACGCGCGGGGAGAGGCGGTTTGCGTATTG
GGCGCTCTTCCGCTTCCTCGCTCACTGACTCGCTGCGCTCGGTCGTTCGGCTGCGGCGAGCGGTATCAGC
TCACTCAAAGGCGGTAATACGGTTATCCACAGAATCAGGGGATAACGCAGGAAAGAACATGTGAGCAAAA
GGCCAGCAAAAGGCCAGGAACCGTAAAAAGGCCGCGTTGCTGGCGTTTTTCCATAGGCTCCGCCCCCCTG
ACGAGCATCACAAAAATCGACGCTCAAGTCAGAGGTGGCGAAACCCGACAGGACTATAAAGATACCAGGC
GTTTCCCCCTGGAAGCTCCCTCGTGCGCTCTCCTGTTCCGACCCTGCCGCTTACCGGATACCTGTCCGCC
TTTCTCCCTTCGGGAAGCGTGGCGCTTTCTCATAGCTCACGCTGTAGGTATCTCAGTTCGGTGTAGGTCG
TTCGCTCCAAGCTGGGCTGTGTGCACGAACCCCCCGTTCAGCCCGACCGCTGCGCCTTATCCGGTAACTA
TCGTCTTGAGTCCAACCCGGTAAGACACGACTTATCGCCACTGGCAGCAGCCACTGGTAACAGGATTAGC
AGAGCGAGGTATGTAGGCGGTGCTACAGAGTTCTTGAAGTGGTGGCCTAACTACGGCTACACTAGAAGAA
CAGTATTTGGTATCTGCGCTCTGCTGAAGCCAGTTACCTTCGGAAAAAGAGTTGGTAGCTCTTGATCCGG
CAAACAAACCACCGCTGGTAGCGGTGGTTTTTTTGTTTGCAAGCAGCAGATTACGCGCAGAAAAAAAGGA
TCTCAAGAAGATCCTTTGATCTTTTCTACGGGGTCTGACGCTCAGTGGAACGAAAACTCACGTTAAGGGA
TTTTGGTCATGAGATTATCAAAAAGGATCTTCACCTAGATCCTTTTAAATTAAAAATGAAGTTTTAAATC
AATCTAAAGTATATATGAGTAAACTTGGTCTGACAGTTACCAATGCTTAATCAGTGAGGCACCTATCTCA
GCGATCTGTCTATTTCGTTCATCCATAGTTGCCTGACTCCCCGTCGTGTAGATAACTACGATACGGGAGG
GCTTACCATCTGGCCCCAGTGCTGCAATGATACCGCGAGACCCACGCTCACCGGCTCCAGATTTATCAGC
AATAAACCAGCCAGCCGGAAGGGCCGAGCGCAGAAGTGGTCCTGCAACTTTATCCGCCTCCATCCAGTCT
ATTAATTGTTGCCGGGAAGCTAGAGTAAGTAGTTCGCCAGTTAATAGTTTGCGCAACGTTGTTGCCATTG
CTACAGGCATCGTGGTGTCACGCTCGTCGTTTGGTATGGCTTCATTCAGCTCCGGTTCCCAACGATCAAG
GCGAGTTACATGATCCCCCATGTTGTGCAAAAAAGCGGTTAGCTCCTTCGGTCCTCCGATCGTTGTCAGA
AGTAAGTTGGCCGCAGTGTTATCACTCATGGTTATGGCAGCACTGCATAATTCTCTTACTGTCATGCCAT
CCGTAAGATGCTTTTCTGTGACTGGTGAGTACTCAACCAAGTCATTCTGAGAATAGTGTATGCGGCGACC
GAGTTGCTCTTGCCCGGCGTCAATACGGGATAATACCGCGCCACATAGCAGAACTTTAAAAGTGCTCATC
ATTGGAAAACGTTCTTCGGGGCGAAAACTCTCAAGGATCTTACCGCTGTTGAGATCCAGTTCGATGTAAC
CCACTCGTGCACCCAACTGATCTTCAGCATCTTTTACTTTCACCAGCGTTTCTGGGTGAGCAAAAACAGG
AAGGCAAAATGCCGCAAAAAAGGGAATAAGGGCGACACGGAAATGTTGAATACTCATACTCTTCCTTTTT
CAATATTATTGAAGCATTTATCAGGGTTATTGTCTCATGAGCGGATACATATTTGAATGTATTTAGAAAA
ATAAACAAATAGGGGTTCCGCGCACATTTCCCCGAAAAGTGCCACCTGACGTCGACGGATCGGGAGATCT
CCCGATCCCCTATGGTGCACTCTCAGTACAATCTGCTCTGATGCCGCATAGTTAAGCCAGTATCTGCTCC
CTGCTTGTGTGTTGGAGGTCGCTGAGTAGTGCGCGAGCAAAATTTAAGCTACAACAAGGCAAGGCTTGAC
CGACAATTGCATGAAGAATCTGCTTAGGGTTAGGCGTTTTGCGCTGCTTCGCGATGTACGGGCCAGATAT
ACGCGTT
