>Addgene plasmid #138660 | pcDNA3.1-Hyg-RFPKDEL | depositor partial sequence | sequence record 267980 | pcDNA3_for
TCAATAATACGACTCACTATAGGGAGACCCAAGCTGGCTAGCTTGTTCTTTTTGCAGAAGCTCAGAATAA
ACGCTCAACTTTGGCAGATACCATGGACAGCAAAGGTTCGTCGCAGAAAGGGTCCCGCCTGCTCCTGCTG
CTGGTGGTGTCAAATCTACTCTTGTGCCAGGGTGTGGTCTCCTGCAGTCGACTTATGGCCTCCTCCGAGG
ACGTCATCAAGGAGTTCATGCGCTTCAAGGTGCGCATGGAGGGCTCCGTGAACGGCCACGAGTTCGAGAT
CGAGGGCGAGGGCGAGGGCCGCCCCTACGAGGGCACCCAGACCGCCAAGCTGAAGGTGACCAAGGGCGGC
CCCCTGCCCTTCGCCTGGGACATCCTGTCCCCTCAGTTCCAGTACGGCTCCAAGGCCTACGTGAAGCACC
CCGCCGACATCCCCGACTACTTGAAGCTGTCCTTCCCCGAGGGCTTCAAGTGGGAGCGCGTGATGAACTT
CGAGGACGGCGGCGTGGTGACCGTGACCCAGGACTCCTCCCTGCAGGACGGCGAGTTCATCTACAAGGTG
AAGCTGCGCGGCACCAACTTCCCCTCCGACGGCCCCGTAATGCAGAAGAAGACCATGGGCTGGGAGGCCT
CCACCGAGCGGATGTACCCCGAGGACGGCGCCCTGAAGGGCGAGATCAAGATGAGGCTGAAGCTGAAGGA
CGGCGGCCACTACGACGCCGAGGTCAAGACCACCTACATGGCCAAGAAGCCCGTGCAGCTGCCCGGCGCC
TACAAGACCGACATCAAGCTGGACATCACCTCCCACAACGAGGACTACACCATCGTGGAACAGTACGAGC
GCGCCGAGGGCCGCCACTCCACCGGCGCCAAAGATGAGCTCTAAGGATCCGAGCTCGGTACCAAGCTTAA
GTTTAAACCGCTGATCAGCCTCGACTGTGCCTTCTAGTTGCCAGCCATCTGTTGTTTGCCCCTCCCCGTG
CCTTCCTTGACCCTGGAAGGTGCCCTCC
