>Addgene plasmid #138660 | pcDNA3.1-Hyg-RFPKDEL | depositor partial sequence | sequence record 267981 | pcDNA3_rev
GGGGAAGGTTACTTAAGCTTGGTACCGAGCTCGGATCCTTAGAGCTCATCTTTGGCGCCGGTGGAGTGGC
GGCCCTCGGCGCGCTCGTACTGTTCCACGATGGTGTAGTCCTCGTTGTGGGAGGTGATGTCCAGCTTGAT
GTCGGTCTTGTAGGCGCCGGGCAGCTGCACGGGCTTCTTGGCCATGTAGGTGGTCTTGACCTCGGCGTCG
TAGTGGCCGCCGTCCTTCAGCTTCAGCCTCATCTTGATCTCGCCCTTCAGGGCGCCGTCCTCGGGGTACA
TCCGCTCGGTGGAGGCCTCCCAGCCCATGGTCTTCTTCTGCATTACGGGGCCGTCGGAGGGGAAGTTGGT
GCCGCGCAGCTTCACCTTGTAGATGAACTCGCCGTCCTGCAGGGAGGAGTCCTGGGTCACGGTCACCACG
CCGCCGTCCTCGAAGTTCATCACGCGCTCCCACTTGAAGCCCTCGGGGAAGGACAGCTTCAAGTAGTCGG
GGATGTCGGCGGGGTGCTTCACGTAGGCCTTGGAGCCGTACTGGAACTGAGGGGACAGGATGTCCCAGGC
GAAGGGCAGGGGGCCGCCCTTGGTCACCTTCAGCTTGGCGGTCTGGGTGCCCTCGTAGGGGCGGCCCTCG
CCCTCGCCCTCGATCTCGAACTCGTGGCCGTTCACGGAGCCCTCCATGCGCACCTTGAAGCGCATGAACT
CCTTGATGACGTCCTCGGAGGAGGCCATAAGTCGACTGCAGGAGACCACACCCTGGCACAAGAGTAGATT
TGACACCACCAGCAGCAGGAGCAGGCGGGACCCTTTCTGCGACGAACCTTTGCTGTCCATGGTATCTGCC
AAAGTTGAGCGTTTATTCTGAGCTTCTGCAAAAAGAACAAGCTAGCCAGCTTGGGTCTCCCTATAGTGAG
TCGTATTAATTTCGATAAGCCAGTAAGCAGTGGGTTCTCTAGTTAGCCAGAGAGCTCTGCTTATATAGAC
CTCCCACCGTACACGCCTACCGCCCATTTGCGTCATGGGGCGGAA
